>Addgene plasmid #180809 | pET28-His10-BTLAicd (AA190-289, Y226F, Y243F, Y257F)-TwinStrep | addgene full sequence | sequence record 356793 | Addgene NGS Result
GGGTTTTTTGCTGAAAGGAGGAACTATATCCGGATTGGCGAATGGG
[124 nt withheld, positions 47-170]
C
[91 nt withheld, positions 172-262]
A
[49 nt withheld, positions 264-312]
CCTTTGACGTTGGAGTCCACGTTCTTT
[37 nt withheld, positions 340-376]
ACCCTATCTCGGTCTATTCTTTTGATTTATAAGGGATTTTGCCGATTTCGGCCTATTGGTTAAAAAATGA
GCTGATTTAACAAAAATTTAACGCGAATTTTAACAAAATATTAACGCTTACAATTTAGGTGGCACTTTTC
GGGGAAATGTGCGCGGAACCCCTATTTGTTTATTTTTCTAAATACATTCAAATATGTATCCGCTCATGAA
TTAATTCTTAGAAAAACTCATCGAGCATCAAATGAAACTGCAATTTATTCATATCAGGATTATCAATACC
ATATTTTTGAAAAAGCCGTTTCTGTAATGAAGGAGAAAACTCACCGAGGCAGTTCCATAGGATGGCAAGA
TCCTGGTATCGGTCTGCGATTCCGACTCGTCCAACATCAATACAACCTATTAATTTCCCCTCGTCAAAAA
TAAGGTTATCAAGTGAGAAATCACCATGAGTGACGACTGAATCCGGTGAGAATGGCAAAAGTTTATGCAT
TTCTTTCCAGACTTGTTCAACAGGCCAGCCATTACGCTCGTCATCAAAATCACTCGCATCAACCAAACCG
TTATTCATTCGTGATTGCGCCTGAGCGAGACGAAATACGCGATCGCTGTTAAAAGGACAATTACAAACAG
GAATCGAATGCAACCGGCGCAGGAACACTGCCAGCGCATCAACAATATTTTCACCTGAATCAGGATATTC
TTCTAATACCTGGAATGCTGTTTTCCCGGGGATCGCAGTGGTGAGTAACCATGCATCATCAGGAGTACGG
ATAAAATGCTTGATGGTCGGAAGAGGCATAAATTCCGTCAGCCAGTTTAGTCTGACCATCTCATCTGTAA
CATCATTGGCAACGCTACCTTTGCCATGTTTCAGAAACAACTCTGGCGCATCGGGCTTCCCATACAATCG
ATAGATTGTCGCACCTGATTGCCCGACATTATCGCGAGCCCATTTATACCCATATAAATCAGCATCCATG
TTGGAATTTAATCGCGGCCTAGAGCAAGACGTTTCCCGTTGAATATGGCTCATAACACCCCTTGTATTAC
TGTTTATGTAAGCAGACAGTTTTATTGTTCATGACCAAAATCCCTTAACGTGAGTTTTCGTTCCACTGAG
CGTCAGACCCCGTAGAAAAGATCAAAGGATCTTCTTGAGATCCTTTTTTTCTGCGCGTAATCTGCTGCTT
GCAAACAAAAAAACCACCGCTACCAGCGGTGGTTTGTTTGCCGGATCAAGAGCTACCAACTCTTTTTCCG
AAGGTAACTGGCTTCAGCAGAGCGCAGATACCAAATACTGTCCTTCTAGTGTAGCCGTAGTTAGGCCACC
ACTTCAAGAACTCTGTAGCACCGCCTACATACCTCGCTCTGCTAATCCTGTTACCAGTGGCTGCTGCCAG
TGGCGATAAGTCGTGTCTTACCGGGTTGGACTCAAGACGATAGTTACCGGATAAGGCGCAGCGGTCGGGC
TGAACGGGGGGTTCGTGCACACAGCCCAGCTTGGAGCGAACGACCTACACCGAACTGAGATACCTACAGC
GTGAGCTATGAGAAAGCGCCACGCTTCCCGAAGGGAGAAAGGCGGACAGGTATCCGGTAAGCGGCAGGGT
CGGAACAGGAGAGCGCACGAGGGAGCTTCCAGGGGGAAACGCCTGGTATCTTTATAGTCCTGTCGGGTTT
CGCCACCTCTGACTTGAGCGTCGATTTTTGTGATGCTCGTCAGGGGGGCGGAGCCTATGGAAAAACGCCA
GCAACGCGGCCTTTTTACGGTTCCTGGCCTTTTGCTGGCCTTTTGCTCACATGTTCTTTCCTGCGTTATC
CCCTGATTCTGTGGATAACCGTATTACCGCCTTTGAGTGAGCTGATACCGCTCGCCGCAGCCGAACGACC
GAGCGCAGCGAGTCAGTGAGCGAGGAAGCGGAAGAGCGCCTGATGCGGTATTTTCTCCTTACGCATCTGT
GCGGTATTTCACACCGCAATGGTGCACTCTCAGTACAATCTGCTCTGATGCCGCATAGTTAAGCCAGTAT
ACACTCCGCTATCGCTACGTGACTGGGTCATGGCTGCGCCCCGACACCCGCCAACACCCGCTGACGCGCC
CTGACGGGCTTGTCTGCTCCCGGCATCCGCTTACAGACAAGCTGTGACCGTCTCCGGGAGCTGCATGTGT
CAGAGGTTTTCACCGTCATCACCGAAACGCGCGAGGCAGCTGCGGTAAAGCTCATCAGCGTGGTCGTGAA
GCGATTCACAGATGTCTGCCTGTTCATCCGCGTCCAGCTCGTTGAGTTTCTCCAGAAGCGTTAATGTCTG
GCTTCTGATAAAGCGGGCCATGTTAAGGGCGGTTTTTTCCTGTTTGGTCACTGATGCCTCCGTGTAAGGG
GGATTTCTGTTCATGGGGGTAATGATACCGATGAAACGAGAGAGGATGCTCACGATACGGGTTACTGATG
ATGAACATGCCCGGTTACTGGAACGTTGTGAGGGTAAACAACTGGCGGTATGGATGCGGCGGGACCAGAG
AAAAATCACTCAGGGTCAATGCCAGCGCTTCGTTAATACAGATGTAGGTGTTCCACAGGGTAGCCAGCAG
CATCCTGCGATGCAGATCCGGAACATAATGGTGCAGGGCGCTGACTTCCGCGTTTCCAGACTTTACGAAA
CACGGAAACCGAAGACCATTCATGTTGTTGCTCAGGTCGCAGACGTTTTGCAGCAGCAGTCGCTTCACGT
TCGCTCGCGTATCGGTGATTCATTCTGCTAACCAGTAAGGCAACCCCGCCAGCCTAGCCGGGTCCTCAAC
GACAGGAGCACGATCATGCGCACCCGTGGGGCCGCCATGCCGGCGATAATGGCCTGCTTCTCGCCGAAAC
GTTTGGTGGCGGGACCAGTGACGAAGGCTTGAGCGAGGGCGTGCAAGATTCCGAATACCGCAAGCGACAG
GCCGATCATCGTCGCGCTCCAGCGAAAGCGGTCCTCGCCGAAAATGACCCAGAGCGCTGCCGGCACCTGT
CCTACGAGTTGCATGATAAAGAAGACAGTCATAAGTGCGGCGACGATAGTCATGCCCCGCGCCCACCGGA
AGGAGCTGACTGGGTTGAAGGCTCTCAAGGGCATCGGTCGAGATCCCGGTGCCTAATGAGTGAGCTAACT
TACATTAATTGCGTTGCGCTCACTGCCCGCTTTCCAGTCGGGAAACCTGTCGTGCCAGCTGCATTAATGA
ATCGGCCAACGCGCGGGGAGAGGCGGTTTGCGTATTGGGCGCCAGGGTGGTTTTTCTTTTCACCAGTGAG
ACGGGCAACAGCTGATTGCCCTTCACCGCCTGGCCCTGAGAGAGTTGCAGCAAGCGGTCCACGCTGGTTT
GCCCCAGCAGGCGAAAATCCTGTTTGATGGTGGTTAACGGCGGGATATAACATGAGCTGTCTTCGGTATC
GTCGTATCCCACTACCGAGATATCCGCACCAACGCGCAGCCCGGACTCGGTAATGGCGCGCATTGCGCCC
AGCGCCATCTGATCGTTGGCAACCAGCATCGCAGTGGGAACGATGCCCTCATTCAGCATTTGCATGGTTT
GTTGAAAACCGGACATGGCACTCCAGTCGCCTTCCCGTTCCGCTATCGGCTGAATTTGATTGCGAGTGAG
ATATTTATGCCAGCCAGCCAGACGCAGACGCGCCGAGACAGAACTTAATGGGCCCGCTAACAGCGCGATT
TGCTGGTGACCCAATGCGACCAGATGCTCCACGCCCAGTCGCGTACCGTCTTCATGGGAGAAAATAATAC
TGTTGATGGGTGTCTGGTCAGAGACATCAAGAAATAACGCCGGAACATTAGTGCAGGCAGCTTCCACAGC
AATGGCATCCTGGTCATCCAGCGGATAGTTAATGATCAGCCCACTGACGCGTTGCGCGAGAAGATTGTGC
ACCGCCGCTTTACAGGCTTCGACGCCGCTTCGTTCTACCATCGACACCACCACGCTGGCACCCAGTTGAT
CGGCGCGAGATTTAATCGCCGCGACAATTTGCGACGGCGCGTGCAGGGCCAGACTGGAGGTGGCAACGCC
AATCAGCAACGACTGTTTGCCCGCCAGTTGTTGTGCCACGCGGTTGGGAATGTAATTCAGCTCCGCCATC
GCCGCTTCCACTTTTTCCCGCGTTTTCGCAGAAACGTGGCTGGCCTGGTTCACCACGCGGGAAACGGTCT
GATAAGAGACACCGGCATACTCTGCGACATCGTATAACGTTACTGGTTTCACATTCACCACCCTGAATTG
ACTCTCTTCCGGGCGCTATCATGCCATACCGCGAAAGGTTTTGCGCCATTCGATGGTGTCCGGGATCTCG
ACGCTCTCCCTTATGCGACTCCTGCATTAGGAAGCAGCCCAGTAGTAGGTTGAGGCCGTTGAGCACCGCC
GCCGCAAGGAATGGTGCATGCAAGGAGATGGCGCCCAACAGTCCCCCGGCCACGGGGCCTGCCACCATAC
CCACGCCGAAACAAGCGCTCATGAGCCCGAAGTGGCGAGCCCGATCTTCCCCATCGGTGATGTCGGCGAT
ATAGGCGCCAGCAACCGCACCTGTGGCGCCGGTGATGCCGGCCACGATGCGTCCGGCGTAGAGGATCGAG
ATCTCGATCCCGCGAAATTAATACGACTCACTATAGGGGAATTGTGAGCGGATAACAATTCCCCTCTAGA
AATAATTTTGTTTAACTTTAAGAAGGAGATATACCATGGGCAGCAGCCATCATCATCATCATCATCATCA
CCATCACAGCAGCGGCCTGGTGCCGCGCGGCAGCCATATGGCTAGCATGACTGGTGGACAGCAAATGGGT
CGCGGAGACACAGCAGGAAGGGAAATTAACCTGGTTGATGCTCACCTTAAGAGTGAGCAAACAGAAGCAA
GCACCAGGCAAAATTCCCAAGTACTGCTATCAGAAACTGGAATTTTTGATAATGACCCTGACCTTTGTTT
CAGGATGCAGGAAGGGTCTGAAGTTTTTTCTAATCCATGCCTGGAAGAAAACAAACCAGGCATTGTTTTT
GCTTCCCTGAACCATTCTGTCATTGGACTGAACTCAAGACTGGCAAGAAATGTAAAAGAAGCACCAACAG
AATATGCATCCATATGTGTGAGGAGTGGATCCTGGAGCCACCCGCAGTTCGAGAAAGGTGGAGGTTCCGG
AGGTGGATCGGGAGGTGGATCGTGGAGCCACCCGCAGTTCGAAAAATAATTCGAGCTCCGTCGACAAGCT
TGCGGCCGCACTCGAGCACCACCACCACCACCACTGAGATCCGGCTGCTAACAAAGCCCGAAAGGAAGCT
GAGTTGGCTGCTGCCACCGCTGAGCAATAACTAGCATAACCCCTTGGGGCCTCTAAACGGGTCTTGAG
Features (pLannotate 1.2.2; 24 found; start..end, strand, type, name):
     47..475     +  rep_origin     f1 ori (sequence partly withheld): f1 bacteriophage origin of replication; arrow indicates direction of (+) strand synthesis
    528..585     +  promoter       AmpR promoter (fragment): bla
    594..1409    -  CDS            KanR: aminoglycoside phosphotransferase; aph(3')-Ia; confers resistance to kanamycin in bacteria or G418 (Geneticin®) in eukaryotes
   1531..2119    +  rep_origin     ori: high-copy-number ColE1/pMB1/pBR322/pUC origin of replication
   2305..2444    -  misc_feature   bom: basis of mobility region from pBR322
   2546..2737    -  CDS            rop: Rop protein, which maintains plasmids at low copy number; rop
   2754..3134    +  CDS            YPB1_ECOLX: Protein predicted: Swiss-Prot protein existence level 4. From Escherichia coli.
   3206..3497    -  CDS            TcR (fragment): tetracycline efflux protein; tet; confers resistance to tetracycline
   3512..3533    -  protein_bind   CAP binding site: CAP binding activates transcription in the presence of cAMP. E. coli catabolite activator protein
   3546..4628    -  CDS            lacI: lac repressor; lacI; The lac repressor binds to the lac operator to inhibit transcription in E. coli. This inhibition can be relieved by adding lactose or isopropyl-β-D-thiogalactopyranoside (IPTG).
   4629..4706    -  promoter       lacI promoter: lacI
   4714..4993    -  CDS            TcR (fragment): tetracycline efflux protein; tet; confers resistance to tetracycline
   5015..5033    +  promoter       T7 promoter: promoter for bacteriophage T7 RNA polymerase
   5034..5058    +  protein_bind   lac operator: The lac repressor binds to the lac operator to inhibit transcription in E. coli. This inhibition can be relieved by adding lactose or isopropyl-β-D-thiogalactopyranoside (IPTG). lac repressor encoded by lacI
   5073..5095    +  RBS            RBS: efficient ribosome binding site from bacteriophage T7 gene 10 (Olins and Rangwala, 1989)
   5114..5131    +  CDS            capTEV™ (fragment): composite tag for in vivo biotinylation, TEV protease cleavage, and 6xHis tagging
   5153..5170    +  CDS            thrombin site: thrombin recognition and cleavage site
   5174..5206    +  CDS            T7 tag (gene 10 leader): leader peptide from bacteriophage T7 gene 10 promotes efficient translation in E. coli
   5192..5512    +  CDS            BTLA (fragment): BTLA_HUMAN - Experimental evidence at protein level: Swiss-Prot protein existence level 1. Inhibitory receptor on lymphocytes that negatively regulates antigen receptor signaling via PTPN6/SHP-1 and PTPN11/SHP-2 (PubMed:12796776, PubMed:14652006, PubMed:15568026, PubMed:18193050). May interact in cis (on the same cell) or in trans (on other cells) with TNFRSF14 (PubMed:19915044). In cis interactions, appears to play an immune regulatory role inhibiting in trans interactions in naive T cells to maintain a resting state. In trans interactions, can predominate during adaptive immune response to p
   5519..5538    +  CDS            Strep-Tag II (fragment): peptide that binds Strep-Tactin®, an engineered form of streptavidin
   5579..5601    +  CDS            Strep-Tag II (fragment): peptide that binds Strep-Tactin®, an engineered form of streptavidin
   5643..5660    +  CDS            9xHis (fragment): 9xHis affinity tag
   5670..5719    +  CDS            SET1 (fragment): solubility-enhancement tag derived from T7 phage gene 10B
   5727..10      +  terminator     T7 terminator (across the origin): transcription terminator for bacteriophage T7 RNA polymerase
