[The description below was written by a language model from this plasmid's Addgene catalogue record and pLannotate feature annotations shown in this document.]
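Description:
pET28-His10-BTLAicd (AA190-289, Y226F, Y243F, Y257F)-TwinStrep is a bacterial expression plasmid of about 5.8 kb, built on the pET28a backbone, for producing a recombinant fragment of the human inhibitory receptor BTLA (CD272) in E. coli. It is selected with kanamycin through the aph(3')-Ia gene. It replicates from a ColE1/pBR322-type origin that is accompanied by the bom region and the rop gene, which fits the low copy number given in the record. An f1 origin is also present. The short tetracycline-resistance and other fragments in the annotation are leftovers of the pBR322-derived backbone rather than functional parts.

The expression cassette is the standard pET arrangement. A T7 promoter is followed by a lac operator and the T7 gene 10 ribosome binding site, and the plasmid carries its own lacI, so transcription needs T7 RNA polymerase from the host and is induced with IPTG. A T7 terminator closes the unit.

The open reading frame begins with an N-terminal polyhistidine tag, which the record describes as 10xHis, although the annotation software detects it only as a partial His-containing match. A thrombin cleavage site and T7-tag leader sequence follow, then BTLA residues 190-289 (the intracellular domain) and a C-terminal TwinStrep tag, annotated as two Strep-Tag II fragments. A further His-tag fragment lies downstream, which is probably residual pET28a sequence, and the record does not say whether it is translated.

Three cytoplasmic tyrosines are changed to phenylalanine (Y226F, Y243F, Y257F), which prevents phosphorylation at those positions. The two tags allow affinity purification on nickel and Strep-Tactin resins. The associated publication concerns PD-1 and BTLA signalling through SHP1 and SHP2, so the purified mutant tail is suited to biochemical studies of which phosphotyrosine motifs recruit these phosphatases.
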