Addgene plasmid #180809: pET28-His10-BTLAicd (AA190-289, Y226F, Y243F, Y257F)-TwinStrep
Purpose: Expression of 10*His tagged human BTLA intracellular domain (AA190-289, Y226F, Y243F, Y257F)-TwinStrep
Depositing lab: Enfu Hui. Depositing organization: University of California, San Diego (UCSD). Publication: PD-1 and BTLA regulate T cell signaling differentially and only partially through SHP1 and SHP2. Xu X, Hou B, Fulzele A, Masubuchi T, Zhao Y, Wu Z, Hu Y, Jiang Y, Ma Y, Wang H, Bennett EJ, Fu G, Hui E. J Cell Biol. 2020 Jun 1;219(6). pii: 151801. doi: 10.1083/jcb.201905085. PubMed 32437509.
Backbone
  Vector backbone: pET28a
  Vector type: Bacterial Expression
Growth in bacteria
  Bacterial resistance: Kanamycin, 50 μg/mL
  Growth temperature: 37°C
  Growth strain: DH5alpha
  Copy number: Low Copy
Gene/Insert
  Gene/Insert name: BTLAint (AA190-289, Y226F, Y243F, Y257F)-TwinStrep
  Species: H. sapiens (human)
  Mutation: BTLA (Y226F, Y243F, Y257F)
  Entrez Gene: BTLA (a.k.a. BTLA1, CD272)
  Promoter: T7
  Cloning method: Ligation Independent Cloning
  Sequencing primers: 5′ taatacgactcactataggg; 3′ gctagttattgctcagcgg
Terms and licenses: Academic/Nonprofit Terms; Industry Terms: Not Available to Industry
How to cite: pET28-His10-BTLAicd (AA190-289, Y226F, Y243F, Y257F)-TwinStrep was a gift from Enfu Hui (Addgene plasmid # 180809 ; http://n2t.net/addgene:180809 ; RRID:Addgene_180809)
